Addgene plasmid #156874: pD649-HAsp-MUSK-Fc(DAPA)-AviTag-6xHis
Purpose: Mammalian expression of cell-surface protein extracellular domain fused to Fc(DAPA)-Avi-6xHis. Protein is secreted from cells.
Depositing lab: Chris Garcia. Depositing organization: Stanford University. Publication: A Human IgSF Cell-Surface Interactome Reveals a Complex Network of Protein-Protein Interactions. Wojtowicz WM, Vielmetter J, Fernandes RA, Siepe DH, Eastman CL, Chisholm GB, Cox S, Klock H, Anderson PW, Rue SM, Miller JJ, Glaser SM, Bragstad ML, Vance J, Lam AW, Lesley SA, Zinn K, Garcia KC. Cell. 2020 Aug 20;182(4):1027-1043.e17. doi: 10.1016/j.cell.2020.07.025. PubMed 32822567.
Backbone
  Vector backbone: pD649
  Backbone size w/o insert (bp): 6106
  Vector type: Mammalian Expression
Growth in bacteria
  Bacterial resistance: Ampicillin, 100 μg/mL
  Growth temperature: 37°C
  Growth strain: DH5alpha
  Copy number: High Copy
Gene/Insert
  Gene/Insert name: MUSK
  Species: H. sapiens (human)
  Insert size (bp): 1416
  Mutation: Fc region of human IgG contains D265A and P329A mutations (DAPA)
  Entrez Gene: MUSK (a.k.a. CMS9, FADS, FADS1)
  Promoter: CMV/SP6
  Tag / fusion protein: Fc(DAPA)-AviTag-6xHis (C terminal on backbone)
  Cloning method: Restriction Enzyme; 5′ cloning site GCGGCCGC (not destroyed); 3′ cloning site GGCGCGCC (not destroyed)
  Sequencing primers: 5′ ATTTAGGTGACACTATAG; 3′ CACGTACCAGTTGAACTTCACC
Resource information
  A portion of this plasmid was derived from a plasmid made by: synthesis by ThermoFisher
Terms and licenses: Academic/Nonprofit Terms; Industry Terms: Not Available to Industry
Depositor comments: Some plasmids in this collection may have an IS4-like element ISVsa5 family transposase upstream of the CMV promoter.
How to cite: pD649-HAsp-MUSK-Fc(DAPA)-AviTag-6xHis was a gift from Chris Garcia (Addgene plasmid # 156874 ; http://n2t.net/addgene:156874 ; RRID:Addgene_156874)
