[The description below was written by a language model from this plasmid's Addgene catalogue record and pLannotate feature annotations shown in this document.]
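Description:
pD649-HAsp-MUSK-Fc(DAPA)-AviTag-6xHis is a mammalian expression plasmid of about 7.5 kb, built on the pD649 backbone, for producing the extracellular domain of human MUSK as a secreted Fc fusion protein. MUSK is the muscle-specific receptor tyrosine kinase central to forming and maintaining the neuromuscular junction. In bacteria the plasmid replicates from a high-copy ColE1/pUC-type origin and is selected with ampicillin through the bla gene. The annotation also picks up short kanamycin-resistance, lacZα and f1 ori remnants, which appear to be non-functional backbone fragments.

Expression is driven by the CMV immediate early enhancer and promoter, followed by a fragment of CMV intron A. An SP6 promoter lies just upstream of the coding region and could support in vitro transcription; it also serves as a sequencing primer site. The name indicates an HA-type signal peptide, although the automated annotation labels a short stretch at this position as an immunoglobulin heavy chain signal sequence fragment. This leader directs the protein into the secretory pathway. The MUSK ectodomain insert sits between two retained restriction sites and is fused at its C terminus to the human IgG1 Fc region. The Fc carries the D265A and P329A (DAPA) substitutions, which are generally used to reduce Fc effector binding. An AviTag for site-specific biotinylation and a 6xHis tag for metal-affinity purification follow according to the record, though neither is individually annotated, and a bGH polyadenylation signal ends the transcript.

A separate SV40/EM7-driven puromycin resistance cassette with an SV40 poly(A) signal would allow selection of transfected mammalian cells. The construct belongs to a collection of cell-surface ectodomain reagents made for screening protein–protein interactions among human immunoglobulin superfamily members. The depositor notes that some plasmids in the collection may carry an IS4-like transposase insertion upstream of the CMV promoter, but no such element is annotated here.
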