Features (pLannotate 1.2.2; 21 found; start..end, strand, type, name):
    119..143     -  CDS            KanR (fragment): aminoglycoside phosphotransferase; aph(3')-Ia; confers resistance to kanamycin
    254..842     +  rep_origin     ori: high-copy-number ColE1/pMB1/pBR322/pUC origin of replication
   1067..1084    +  terminator     rrnB T2 terminator (fragment): transcription terminator T2 from the E. coli rrnB gene
   1109..1128    -  CDS            lacZα (fragment): LacZα fragment of β-galactosidase; lacZ fragment
   1584..1600    +  protein_bind   lac operator: The lac repressor binds to the lac operator to inhibit transcription in E. coli. This inhibition can be relieved by adding lactose or isopropyl-β-D-thiogalactopyranoside (IPTG). lac repressor encoded by lacI
   1843..2146    +  enhancer       CMV enhancer: human cytomegalovirus immediate early enhancer
   2147..2350    +  promoter       CMV promoter: human cytomegalovirus (CMV) immediate early promoter
   2486..2529    +  intron         CMV intron (fragment): modified intron A from human cytomegalovirus
   2581..2599    +  promoter       SP6 promoter: promoter for bacteriophage SP6 RNA polymerase
   2603..2640    +  CDS            IgH signal sequence (fragment): signal sequence from the mouse immunoglobulin heavy chain variable region
   2704..4164    +  CDS            MUSK (fragment): MUSK_HUMAN - Experimental evidence at protein level: Swiss-Prot protein existence level 1. Receptor tyrosine kinase which plays a central role in the formation and the maintenance of the neuromuscular junction (NMJ), the synapse between the motor neuron and the skeletal muscle (PubMed:25537362). Recruitment of AGRIN by LRP4 to the MUSK signaling complex induces phosphorylation and activation of MUSK, the kinase of the complex. The activation of MUSK in myotubes regulates the formation of NMJs through the regulation of different processes including the specific expression of genes in subsynapti
   4180..4857    +  CDS            IGHG1 (fragment): IGHG1_HUMAN - Experimental evidence at protein level: Swiss-Prot protein existence level 1. Constant region of immunoglobulin heavy chains. Immunoglobulins, also known as antibodies, are membrane-bound or secreted glycoproteins produced by B lymphocytes. In the recognition phase of humoral immunity, the membrane-bound immunoglobulins serve as receptors which, upon binding of a specific antigen, trigger the clonal expansion and differentiation of B lymphocytes into immunoglobulins- secreting plasma cells. Secreted immunoglobulins mediate the effector phase of humoral immunity, which results in
   5072..5183    +  polyA_signal   bGH poly(A) signal: bovine growth hormone polyadenylation signal
   5184..5292    +  rep_origin     f1 ori (fragment): f1 bacteriophage origin of replication; arrow indicates direction of (+) strand synthesis
   5306..5635    +  promoter       SV40 promoter: SV40 enhancer and early promoter
   5683..5730    +  promoter       EM7 promoter: synthetic bacterial promoter&nbsp
   5749..6348    +  CDS            PuroR (fragment): puromycin N-acetyltransferase; pac from Streptomyces; confers resistance to puromycin
   6358..6483    +  CDS            ble (fragment): BLE_KLEPN - Experimental evidence at protein level: Swiss-Prot protein existence level 1. Binding protein with a strong affinity to the bleomycin family of antibiotics. Binds to CL990; an antimitotic-antibiotic compound. From Klebsiella pneumoniae.
   6478..6599    +  polyA_signal   SV40 poly(A) signal: SV40 polyadenylation signal
   6652..7512    -  CDS            AmpR: β-lactamase; bla; confers resistance to ampicillin, carbenicillin, and related antibiotics
   7515..89      -  promoter       AmpR promoter (fragment) (across the origin): bla
>Addgene plasmid #156874 | pD649-HAsp-MUSK-Fc(DAPA)-AviTag-6xHis | depositor full sequence | sequence record 302857 | Full Sequence
TTTCAATATTATTGAAGCATTTATCAGGGTTATTGTCTCATGAGCGGATACATATTTGAATGTATTTAGA
AAAATAAACAAATAGGGGTCAGTGTTACAACCAATTAACCAATTCTGAACATTATCGCGAGCCCATTTAT
ACCTGAATATGGCTCATAACACCCCTTGCTCATGACCAAAATCCCTTAACGTGAGTTACGCGCGCGTCGT
TCCACTGAGCGTCAGACCCCGTAGAAAAGATCAAAGGATCTTCTTGAGATCCTTTTTTTCTGCGCGTAAT
CTGCTGCTTGCAAACAAAAAAACCACCGCTACCAGCGGTGGTTTGTTTGCCGGATCAAGAGCTACCAACT
CTTTTTCCGAAGGTAACTGGCTTCAGCAGAGCGCAGATACCAAATACTGTTCTTCTAGTGTAGCCGTAGT
TAGCCCACCACTTCAAGAACTCTGTAGCACCGCCTACATACCTCGCTCTGCTAATCCTGTTACCAGTGGC
TGCTGCCAGTGGCGATAAGTCGTGTCTTACCGGGTTGGACTCAAGACGATAGTTACCGGATAAGGCGCAG
CGGTCGGGCTGAACGGGGGGTTCGTGCACACAGCCCAGCTTGGAGCGAACGACCTACACCGAACTGAGAT
ACCTACAGCGTGAGCTATGAGAAAGCGCCACGCTTCCCGAAGGGAGAAAGGCGGACAGGTATCCGGTAAG
CGGCAGGGTCGGAACAGGAGAGCGCACGAGGGAGCTTCCAGGGGGAAACGCCTGGTATCTTTATAGTCCT
GTCGGGTTTCGCCACCTCTGACTTGAGCGTCGATTTTTGTGATGCTCGTCAGGGGGGCGGAGCCTATGGA
AAAACGCCAGCAACGCGGCCTTTTTACGGTTCCTGGCCTTTTGCTGGCCTTTTGCTCACATGTTCTTTCC
TGCGTTATCCCCTGATTCTGTGGATAACCGTATTACCGCCTTTGAGTGAGCTGATACCGCTCGCCGCAGC
CGAACGACCGAGCGCAGCGAGTCAGTGAGCGAGGAAGCGGAAGGCGAGAGTAGGGAACTGCCAGGCATCA
AACTAAGCAGAAGGCCCCTGACGGATGGCCTTTTTGCGTTTCTACAAACTCTTTCTGTGTTGTAAAACGA
CGGCCAGTCTTAAGCTCGGGCCCCCTGGGCGGTTCTGATAACGAGTAATCGTTAATCCGCAAATAACGTA
AAAACCCGCTTCGGCGGGTTTTTTTATGGGGGGAGTTTAGGGAAAGAGCATTTGTCAGAATATTTAAGGG
CGCCTGTCACTTTGCTTGATATATGAGAATTATTTAACCTTATAAATGAGAAAAAAGCAACGCACTTTAA
ATAAGATACGTTGCTTTTTCGATTGATGAACACCTATAATTAAACTATTCATCTATTATTTATGATTTTT
TGTATATACAATATTTCTAGTTTGTTAAAGAGAATTAAGAAAATAAATCTCGAAAATAATAAAGGGAAAA
TCAGTTTTTGATATCAAAATTATACATGTCAACGATAATACAAAATATAATACAAACTATAAGATGTTAT
CAGTATTTATTATCATTTAGAATAAATTTTGTGTCGCCCTTAATTGTGAGCGGATAACAATTACGAGCTT
CATGCACAGTGGCGTTGACTCAATATTGGCCATTAGCCATATTATTCATTGGTTATATAGCATAAATCAA
TATTGGCTATTGGCCATTGCATACGTTGTATCTATATCATAATATGTACATTTATATTGGCTCATGTCCA
ATATGACCGCCATGTTGGCATTGATTATTGACTAGTTATTAATAGTAATCAATTACGGGGTCATTAGTTC
ATAGCCCATATATGGAGTTCCGCGTTACATAACTTACGGTAAATGGCCCGCCTGGCTGACCGCCCAACGA
CCCCCGCCCATTGACGTCAATAATGACGTATGTTCCCATAGTAACGCCAATAGGGACTTTCCATTGACGT
CAATGGGTGGAGTATTTACGGTAAACTGCCCACTTGGCAGTACATCAAGTGTATCATATGCCAAGTACGC
CCCCTATTGACGTCAATGACGGTAAATGGCCCGCCTGGCATTATGCCCAGTACATGACCTTATGGGACTT
TCCTACTTGGCAGTACATCTACGTATTAGTCATCGCTATTACCATGGTGATGCGGTTTTGGCAGTACATC
AATGGGCGTGGATAGCGGTTTGACTCACGGGGATTTCCAAGTCTCCACCCCATTGACGTCAATGGGAGTT
TGTTTTGGCACCAAAATCAACGGGACTTTCCAAAATGTCGTAACAACTCCGCCCCATTGACGCAAATGGG
CGGTAGGCGTGTACGGTGGGAGGTCTATATAAGCAGAGCTCGTTTAGTGAACCGTCAGATCGCCTGGAGA
CGCCATCCACGCTGTTTTGACCTCCATAGAAGACACCGGGACCGATCCAGCCTCCGCGGCCGGGAACGGT
GCATTGGAACGCGGATTCCCCGTGCCAAGAGTGACGTAAGTACCGCCTATAGAGTCTATAGGCCCACCCC
CTTGGCTTCGTTAGAACGCGGCTACAATTAATACATAACCTTATGTATCATACACATACGATTTAGGTGA
CACTATAGAATAACATCCACTTTGCCTTTCTCTCCACAGGTGTCCACTCCCAGGTCCAACTGCACCTCGG
TTCTATCGAAAACGCGCCTGCTAGCGCCACCATGAAGACCATCATTGCCCTGAGCTACATCTTCTGCCTG
GTGTTCGCTGCGGCCGCCTTGCCTAAGGCTCCTGTGATTACCACACCTCTGGAAACCGTGGACGCCCTGG
TGGAAGAGGTGGCCACTTTTATGTGCGCCGTGGAAAGCTACCCTCAGCCTGAGATCAGCTGGACCCGGAA
CAAGATCCTGATCAAGCTGTTCGACACCCGGTACAGCATCAGAGAGAATGGCCAGCTGCTGACCATCCTG
AGCGTGGAAGATAGCGACGACGGCATCTACTGCTGCACCGCCAACAATGGTGTTGGCGGAGCTGTGGAAT
CTTGTGGCGCCCTGCAAGTGAAGATGAAGCCCAAGATCACCCGGCCTCCAATCAACGTGAAGATCATCGA
GGGACTGAAGGCCGTGCTGCCTTGCACCACAATGGGCAATCCTAAGCCTAGCGTGTCCTGGATCAAGGGC
GATAGCCCTCTGAGAGAGAACAGCAGAATCGCCGTGCTGGAAAGCGGCTCCCTGAGAATCCACAACGTGC
AGAAAGAGGACGCCGGCCAGTACAGATGCGTGGCCAAGAATTCTCTGGGCACCGCCTACAGCAAGGTGGT
CAAGCTGGAAGTGGAAGTGTTCGCCAGAATCCTGAGAGCCCCTGAGTCTCACAATGTGACCTTCGGCAGC
TTCGTGACCCTGCACTGTACAGCCACAGGCATCCCTGTGCCTACCATCACCTGGATCGAGAACGGCAATG
CCGTGTCCAGCGGCAGCATCCAAGAGTCCGTGAAGGACAGAGTGATCGACAGCAGACTGCAGCTGTTCAT
CACCAAGCCTGGCCTGTACACCTGTATCGCCACCAACAAGCACGGGGAGAAGTTCTCTACAGCCAAGGCC
GCTGCCACCATCTCTATCGCCGAATGGTCCAAGCCTCAGAAGGACAACAAGGGCTACTGCGCCCAGTATC
GGGGCGAAGTCTGTAATGCTGTGCTGGCCAAGGATGCCCTGGTGTTCCTGAATACCAGCTACGCCGATCC
TGAAGAGGCCCAAGAACTGCTGGTGCACACAGCCTGGAATGAGCTGAAGGTGGTGTCCCCTGTGTGTAGA
CCTGCTGCTGAGGCCCTGCTGTGCAACCACATCTTCCAAGAGTGTAGCCCTGGCGTGGTGCCCACACCTA
TTCCTATCTGCAGAGAATACTGCCTGGCCGTGAAAGAGCTGTTCTGCGCCAAAGAATGGCTGGTCATGGA
AGAGAAAACCCACCGGGGCCTGTATCGGAGCGAAATGCATCTCCTGTCCGTGCCTGAGTGCAGCAAGCTG
CCTTCTATGCACTGGGACCCTACAGCCTGTGCCAGACTGCCACACCTGGACTACAACAAAGAGAACCTCA
AGACCTTTCCACCGATGACCAGCAGCAAGCCCAGCGTGGACATCCCTAATCTGCCTAGCAGCAGCAGCTC
CAGCTTCAGCGTGTCCCCTACCTACAGCATGACAGGCGCGCCGGGCGGCGACAAGACCCACACCTGCCCC
CCCTGCCCAGCTCCAGAACTGCTGGGAGGGCCTTCCGTGTTCCTGTTCCCCCCCAAGCCCAAGGACACCC
TGATGATCAGCAGGACCCCCGAGGTGACCTGCGTGGTGGTGGCCGTGTCCCACGAGGACCCAGAGGTGAA
GTTCAACTGGTACGTGGACGGCGTGGAGGTGCACAACGCCAAGACCAAGCCCAGAGAGGAGCAGTACAAC
AGCACCTACAGGGTGGTGTCCGTGCTGACCGTGCTGCACCAGGACTGGCTGAACGGCAAAGAATACAAGT
GCAAAGTCTCCAACAAGGCCCTGGCTGCCCCAATCGAAAAGACAATCAGCAAGGCCAAGGGCCAGCCACG
GGAGCCCCAGGTGTACACCCTGCCCCCCAGCCGGGAGGAGATGACCAAGAACCAGGTGTCCCTGACCTGT
CTGGTGAAGGGCTTCTACCCCAGCGATATCGCCGTGGAGTGGGAGAGCAACGGCCAGCCCGAGAACAACT
ACAAGACCACCCCCCCAGTGCTGGACAGCGACGGCAGCTTCTTCCTGTACAGCAAGCTGACCGTGGACAA
GTCCAGGTGGCAGCAGGGCAACGTGTTCAGCTGCAGCGTGATGCACGAGGCCCTGCACAACCACTACACC
CAGAAGTCCCTGAGCCTGAGCCCCGGCGGCAGCGGTCTTAATGATATTTTCGAGGCTCAGAAGATTGAGT
GGCATGAACACCACCACCATCACCACTAAGGCCGGCCTGTAGTCACTGGCACAACGCGTTACCCGGTAAG
CCAATCGGGTATACACGGTCGTCATACTGCAGACAGGGTTCTTCTACTTTGCAAGATAGTCTTGAGTAGT
AAAATAAATAGATAGAGAAAATCAGCCTCGACTGTGCCTTCTAGTTGCCAGCCATCTGTTGTTTGCCCCT
CCCCCGTGCCTTCCTTGACCCTGGAAGGTGCCACTCCCACTGTCCTTTCCTAATAAAATGAGGAAATTGC
ATCACAACACTCAACCCTATCTCGGTCTATTCTTTTGATTTATAAGGGATTTTGCCGATTTCGGCCTATT
GGTTAAAAAATGAGCTGATTTAACAAAAATTTAACGCGAATTAATTCTGTGGAATGTGTGTCAGTTAGGG
TGTGGAAAGTCCCCAGGCTCCCCAGCAGGCAGAAGTATGCAAAGCATGCATCTCAATTAGTCAGCAACCA
GGTGTGGAAAGTCCCCAGGCTCCCCAGCAGGCAGAAGTATGCAAAGCATGCATCTCAATTAGTCAGCAAC
CATAGTCCCGCCCCTAACTCCGCCCATCCCGCCCCTAACTCCGCCCAGTTCCGCCCATTCTCCGCCCCAT
GGCTGACTAATTTTTTTTATTTATGCAGAGGCCGAGGCCGCCTCTGCCTCTGAGCTATTCCAGAAGTAGT
GAGGAGGCTTTTTTGGAGGCCTAGGCTTTTGCAAAAAGCTCCCGGGAGCTTGTATATCCATTTTCGGATC
TGATCAGCACGTGTTGACAATTAATCATCGGCATAGTATATCGGCATAGTATAATACGACAAGGTGAGGA
ACTAAACCATGACCGAGTACAAGCCCACGGTGCGCCTCGCCACCCGCGACGACGTCCCCAGGGCCGTACG
CACCCTCGCCGCCGCGTTCGCCGACTACCCCGCCACGCGCCACACCGTCGATCCGGACCGCCACATCGAG
CGGGTCACCGAGCTGCAAGAACTCTTCCTCACGCGCGTCGGGCTCGACATCGGCAAGGTGTGGGTCGCGG
ACGACGGCGCCGCGGTGGCGGTCTGGACCACGCCGGAGAGCGTCGAAGCGGGGGCGGTGTTCGCCGAGAT
CGGCCCGCGCATGGCCGAGTTGAGCGGTTCCCGGCTGGCCGCGCAGCAACAGATGGAAGGCCTCCTGGCG
CCGCACCGGCCCAAGGAGCCCGCGTGGTTCCTGGCCACCGTCGGCGTCTCGCCCGACCACCAGGGCAAGG
GTCTGGGCAGCGCCGTCGTGCTCCCCGGAGTGGAGGCGGCCGAGCGCGCCGGGGTGCCCGCCTTCCTGGA
GACATCCGCGCCCCGCAACCTCCCCTTCTACGAGCGGCTCGGCTTCACCGTCACCGCCGACGTCGAGGTG
CCCGAAGGACCGCGCACCTGGTGCATGACCCGCAAGCCCGGTGCCTGACACGTGCTACGAGATTTCGATT
CCACCGCCGCCTTCTATGAAAGGTTGGGCTTCGGAATCGTTTTCCGGGACGCCGGCTGGATGATCCTCCA
GCGCGGGGATCTCATGCTGGAGTTCTTCGCCCACCCCAACTTGTTTATTGCAGCTTATAATGGTTACAAA
TAAAGCAATAGCATCACAAATTTCACAAATAAAGCATTTTTTTCACTGCATTCTAGTTGTGGTTTGTCCA
AACTCATCAATGTATCTTATCATGTCTGTATACCGTCGACCTCTAGCTAGAGCTTGGCGTAATCATGGTC
ATTACCAATGCTTAATCAGTGAGGCACCTATCTCAGCGATCTGTCTATTTCGTTCATCCATAGTTGCCTG
ACTCCCCGTCGTGTAGATAACTACGATACGGGAGGGCTTACCATCTGGCCCCAGCGCTGCGATGATACCG
CGAGAACCACGCTCACCGGCTCCGGATTTATCAGCAATAAACCAGCCAGCCGGAAGGGCCGAGCGCAGAA
GTGGTCCTGCAACTTTATCCGCCTCCATCCAGTCTATTAATTGTTGCCGGGAAGCTAGAGTAAGTAGTTC
GCCAGTTAATAGTTTGCGCAACGTTGTTGCCATCGCTACAGGCATCGTGGTGTCACGCTCGTCGTTTGGT
ATGGCTTCATTCAGCTCCGGTTCCCAACGATCAAGGCGAGTTACATGATCCCCCATGTTGTGCAAAAAAG
CGGTTAGCTCCTTCGGTCCTCCGATCGTTGTCAGAAGTAAGTTGGCCGCAGTGTTATCACTCATGGTTAT
GGCAGCACTGCATAATTCTCTTACTGTCATGCCATCCGTAAGATGCTTTTCTGTGACTGGTGAGTACTCA
ACCAAGTCATTCTGAGAATAGTGTATGCGGCGACCGAGTTGCTCTTGCCCGGCGTCAATACGGGATAATA
CCGCGCCACATAGCAGAACTTTAAAAGTGCTCATCATTGGAAAACGTTCTTCGGGGCGAAAACTCTCAAG
GATCTTACCGCTGTTGAGATCCAGTTCGATGTAACCCACTCGTGCACCCAACTGATCTTCAGCATCTTTT
ACTTTCACCAGCGTTTCTGGGTGAGCAAAAACAGGAAGGCAAAATGCCGCAAAAAAGGGAATAAGGGCGA
CACGGAAATGTTGAATACTCATATTCTTCCTT
