>Addgene plasmid #156874 | pD649-HAsp-MUSK-Fc(DAPA)-AviTag-6xHis | depositor partial sequence | sequence record 302858 | insert (extracellular domain)
TTGCCTAAGGCTCCTGTGATTACCACACCTCTGGAAACCGTGGACGCCCTGGTGGAAGAGGTGGCCACTT
TTATGTGCGCCGTGGAAAGCTACCCTCAGCCTGAGATCAGCTGGACCCGGAACAAGATCCTGATCAAGCT
GTTCGACACCCGGTACAGCATCAGAGAGAATGGCCAGCTGCTGACCATCCTGAGCGTGGAAGATAGCGAC
GACGGCATCTACTGCTGCACCGCCAACAATGGTGTTGGCGGAGCTGTGGAATCTTGTGGCGCCCTGCAAG
TGAAGATGAAGCCCAAGATCACCCGGCCTCCAATCAACGTGAAGATCATCGAGGGACTGAAGGCCGTGCT
GCCTTGCACCACAATGGGCAATCCTAAGCCTAGCGTGTCCTGGATCAAGGGCGATAGCCCTCTGAGAGAG
AACAGCAGAATCGCCGTGCTGGAAAGCGGCTCCCTGAGAATCCACAACGTGCAGAAAGAGGACGCCGGCC
AGTACAGATGCGTGGCCAAGAATTCTCTGGGCACCGCCTACAGCAAGGTGGTCAAGCTGGAAGTGGAAGT
GTTCGCCAGAATCCTGAGAGCCCCTGAGTCTCACAATGTGACCTTCGGCAGCTTCGTGACCCTGCACTGT
ACAGCCACAGGCATCCCTGTGCCTACCATCACCTGGATCGAGAACGGCAATGCCGTGTCCAGCGGCAGCA
TCCAAGAGTCCGTGAAGGACAGAGTGATCGACAGCAGACTGCAGCTGTTCATCACCAAGCCTGGCCTGTA
CACCTGTATCGCCACCAACAAGCACGGGGAGAAGTTCTCTACAGCCAAGGCCGCTGCCACCATCTCTATC
GCCGAATGGTCCAAGCCTCAGAAGGACAACAAGGGCTACTGCGCCCAGTATCGGGGCGAAGTCTGTAATG
CTGTGCTGGCCAAGGATGCCCTGGTGTTCCTGAATACCAGCTACGCCGATCCTGAAGAGGCCCAAGAACT
GCTGGTGCACACAGCCTGGAATGAGCTGAAGGTGGTGTCCCCTGTGTGTAGACCTGCTGCTGAGGCCCTG
CTGTGCAACCACATCTTCCAAGAGTGTAGCCCTGGCGTGGTGCCCACACCTATTCCTATCTGCAGAGAAT
ACTGCCTGGCCGTGAAAGAGCTGTTCTGCGCCAAAGAATGGCTGGTCATGGAAGAGAAAACCCACCGGGG
CCTGTATCGGAGCGAAATGCATCTCCTGTCCGTGCCTGAGTGCAGCAAGCTGCCTTCTATGCACTGGGAC
CCTACAGCCTGTGCCAGACTGCCACACCTGGACTACAACAAAGAGAACCTCAAGACCTTTCCACCGATGA
CCAGCAGCAAGCCCAGCGTGGACATCCCTAATCTGCCTAGCAGCAGCAGCTCCAGCTTCAGCGTGTCCCC
TACCTACAGCATGACA
